Addgene plasmid #193120: GB2883
Purpose: A2 Proximal promoter sequence consisting of the target sequences for the gRNA1 (GB1838) and gRNA2 (GB1839) flanked by random sequences.
Depositing lab: Diego Orzaez. Depositing organization: Instituto de Biologia Molecular y Celular de Plantas. Publication: GB_SynP: A Modular dCas9-Regulated Synthetic Promoter Collection for Fine-Tuned Recombinant Gene Expression in Plants. Moreno-Gimenez E, Selma S, Calvache C, Orzaez D. ACS Synth Biol. 2022 Sep 16;11(9):3037-3048. doi: 10.1021/acssynbio.2c00238. Epub 2022 Aug 31. PubMed 36044643.
Backbone
  Vector backbone: pUPD2
  Vector type: Synthetic Biology
Growth in bacteria
  Bacterial resistance: Chloramphenicol, 25 μg/mL
  Growth temperature: 37°C
  Growth strain: DH5alpha
  Copy number: High Copy
Gene/Insert
  Gene/Insert name: GB_SynP (A2) G1aG2b.4
  Species: Synthetic
  Cloning method: Restriction Enzyme; 5′ cloning site unknown (unknown if destroyed)
Terms and licenses: Academic/Nonprofit Terms; Industry Terms: Not Available to Industry
How to cite: GB2883 was a gift from Diego Orzaez (Addgene plasmid # 193120 ; http://n2t.net/addgene:193120 ; RRID:Addgene_193120)
