[The description below was written by a language model from this plasmid's Addgene catalogue record and pLannotate feature annotations shown in this document.]
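Description:
GB2883 is a small (about 2.3 kb) GoldenBraid-style part-domestication plasmid built on the pUPD2 backbone and classified as a synthetic biology vector. It is propagated in E. coli at high copy from a ColE1/pUC-type origin of replication and selected with chloramphenicol. Resistance comes from the cat gene (chloramphenicol acetyltransferase), which is driven by its native promoter and followed by the phage lambda t0 terminator. The annotated backbone also carries BioBrick prefix and suffix sequences. Bacterial transcription terminators, including a his operon terminator, sit next to these sequences and help insulate the cloning region from read-through transcription.

The payload is a short synthetic DNA part named GB_SynP (A2) G1aG2b.4. It is described as an "A2" proximal promoter segment containing the target sequences for two guide RNAs, gRNA1 and gRNA2, embedded in random flanking sequence. The automated feature table annotates only backbone elements, so the insert has no annotation of its own; it presumably occupies the unannotated stretch running from the BioBrick prefix across the plasmid's numbering origin to the suffix. The cloning sites used are not recorded.

The part has no promoter activity or coding function in bacteria. It belongs to a modular collection of dCas9-regulated synthetic promoters for plants, in which such proximal elements are combined with other promoter modules. The guide RNA target sites serve as docking positions for programmable dCas9-based transcriptional regulators, which allows fine-tuned control of recombinant gene expression. This plasmid serves as the storage and source vector for that part in later assembly steps.
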