Features (pLannotate 1.2.2; 8 found; start..end, strand, type, name):
     14..33      +  misc_feature   BioBrick suffix: universal suffix for all parts
     34..91      +  terminator     his operon terminator: This putative transcriptin terminator from the E. coli his operon has a 2-bp deletion introduced during synthesis. Its efficiency has not been determined.
    286..874     -  rep_origin     ori: high-copy-number ColE1/pMB1/pBR322/pUC origin of replication
   1057..1151    -  terminator     lambda t0 terminator: transcription terminator from phage lambda
   1175..1831    -  CDS            cat: CAT_ECOLX - Experimental evidence at protein level: Swiss-Prot protein existence level 1. This enzyme is an effector of chloramphenicol resistance in bacteria. From Escherichia coli. This protein is used as a marker in many commonly used cloning vectors, such as pACYC184.
   1832..1929    -  promoter       cat promoter: promoter of the E. coli cat gene encoding chloramphenicol acetyltransferase
   2015..2058    -  terminator     bacterial terminator: putative bacterial transcription terminator
   2061..2082    +  misc_feature   BioBrick prefix: BioBrick prefix for parts that do not start with "ATG"
>Addgene plasmid #193120 | GB2883 | addgene full sequence | sequence record 380444 | Addgene NGS Result
ACCACTCATCGCGACTAGTAGCGGCCGCTGCAGTCCGGCAAAAAAGGGCAAGGTGTCACCACCCTGCCCT
TTTTCTTTAAAACCGAAAAGATTACTTCGCGTTATGCAGGCTTCCTCGCTCACTGACTCGCTGCGCTCGG
TCGTTCGGCTGCGGCGAGCGGTATCAGCTCACTCAAAGGCGGTAATACGGTTATCCACAGAATCAGGGGA
TAACGCAGGAAAGAACATGTGAGCAAAAGGCCAGCAAAAGGCCAGGAACCGTAAAAAGGCCGCGTTGCTG
GCGTTTTTCCACAGGCTCCGCCCCCCTGACGAGCATCACAAAAATCGACGCTCAAGTCAGAGGTGGCGAA
ACCCGACAGGACTATAAAGATACCAGGCGTTTCCCCCTGGAAGCTCCCTCGTGCGCTCTCCTGTTCCGAC
CCTGCCGCTTACCGGATACCTGTCCGCCTTTCTCCCTTCGGGAAGCGTGGCGCTTTCTCATAGCTCACGC
TGTAGGTATCTCAGTTCGGTGTAGGTCGTTCGCTCCAAGCTGGGCTGTGTGCACGAACCCCCCGTTCAGC
CCGACCGCTGCGCCTTATCCGGTAACTATCGTCTTGAGTCCAACCCGGTAAGACACGACTTATCGCCACT
GGCAGCAGCCACTGGTAACAGGATTAGCAGAGCGAGGTATGTAGGCGGTGCTACAGAGTTCTTGAAGTGG
TGGCCTAACTACGGCTACACTAGAAGAACAGTATTTGGTATCTGCGCTCTGCTGAAGCCAGTTACCTTCG
GAAAAAGAGTTGGTAGCTCTTGATCCGGCAAACAAACCACCGCTGGTAGCGGTGGTTTTTTTGTTTGCAA
GCAGCAGATTACGCGCAGAAAAAAAGGATCTCAAGAAGATCCTTTGATCTTTTCTACGGGGTCTGACGCT
CAGTGGAACGAAAACTCACGTTAAGGGATTTTGGTCATGAGATTATCAAAAAGGATCTTCACCTAGATCC
TTTTAAATTAAAAATGAAGTTTTAAATCAATCTAAAGTATATATGAGTAAACTTGGTCTGACAGCTCGAG
GCTTGGATTCTCACCAATAAAAAACGCCCGGCGGCAACCGAGCGTTCTGAACAAATCCAGATGGAGTTCT
GAGGTCATTACTGGATCTATCAACAGGAGTCCAAGCGAGCTCGATATCAAATTACGCCCCGCCCTGCCAC
TCGTCGCAGTACTGTTGTAATTCATTAAGCATTCTGCCGACATGGAAGCCATCACAAACGGCATGATGAA
CCTGAATCGCCAGCGGCATCAGCACCTTGTCGCCTTGCGTATAATATTTGCCCATGGTGAAAACGGGGGC
GAAGAAGTTGTCCATATTGGCCACGTTTAAATCAAAACTGGTGAAACTCACCCAGGGATTGGCTGATACG
AAAAACATATTCTCAATAAACCCTTTAGGGAAATAGGCCAGGTTTTCACCGTAACACGCCACATCTTGCG
AATATATGTGTAGAAACTGCCGGAAATCGTCGTGGTATTCACTCCAGAGTGATGAAAACGTTTCAGTTTG
CTCATGGAAAACGGTGTAACAAGGGTGAACACTATCCCATATCACCAGCTCACCGTCTTTCATTGCCATA
CGAAATTCCGGATGAGCATTCATCAGGCGGGCAAGAATGTGAATAAAGGCCGGATAAAACTTGTGCTTAT
TTTTCTTTACGGTCTTTAAAAAGGCCGTAATATCCAGCTGAACGGTCTGGTTATAGGTACATTGAGCAAC
TGACTGAAATGCCTCAAAATGTTCTTTACGATGCCATTGGGATATATCAACGGTGGTATATCCAGTGATT
TTTTTCTCCATTTTAGCTTCCTTAGCTCCTGAAAATCTCGATAACTCAAAAAATACGCCCGGTAGTGATC
TTATTTCATTATGGTGAAAGTTGGAACCTCTTACGTGCCCGATCAACTCGAGTGCCACCTGACGTCTAAG
AAACCATTATTATCATGACATTAACCTATAAAAATAGGCGTATCACGAGGCAGAATTTCAGATAAAAAAA
ATCCTTAGCTTTCGCTAAGGATGATTTCTGGAATTCGCGGCCGCTTCTAGAGCGATGAGTGGTCTCGTGA
CGCTGTATCTAATAGAATCTTCGGGCGTACATCCTACCTGAGGTCTGTGGCCCCGTGGTCACCTTCTTCT
CTCACCAACCAGTCGGRGCGTAATCAGCCGTATCCAGCAACACTACGCTATCTGGTCATATCATAAGATT
CCGCGAGCTCAATCCCTGAG
